# Supplementary material for: Polycomb repression works without Siesta, the Drosophila ortholog of mammalian PCGF3
Source: Sci Adv. 2026 Mar 6;12(10):eaec0733. doi: 10.1126/sciadv.aec0733 (PMC12965321; doi:10.1126/sciadv.aec0733)
Supplement: Supplementary file 3 — Files S1 to S10 [file sciadv.aec0733_files_s1_to_s10.zip › Supplementary_file_2.gb]

LOCUS       pPB-MtnA-eGFP-PI        4828 bp    DNA     circular SYN 30-APR-2024
DEFINITION  synthetic circular DNA
ACCESSION   .
VERSION     .
KEYWORDS    .
SOURCE      synthetic DNA construct
  ORGANISM  synthetic DNA construct
REFERENCE   1  (bases 1 to 4828)
  AUTHORS   Lyubov Yarinich
  TITLE     Direct Submission
  JOURNAL   Exported Jun 27, 2025 from SnapGene 8.1.1
            https://www.snapgene.com
COMMENT     ORIGDB|GenBank
COMMENT     Sequence Label: pPB-MtnA-eGFP-PI-14
FEATURES             Location/Qualifiers
     source          1..4828
                     /mol_type="other DNA"
                     /organism="synthetic DNA construct"
     rep_origin      2..458
                     /label=f1(+) origin
     primer_bind     173..192
                     /label=Plasmid pLenti R
     primer_bind     complement(260..279)
                     /label=Plasmid pLenti F
     primer_bind     complement(459..478)
                     /label=Piggy_y_9_attP_fw
     primer_bind     complement(541..563)
                     /label=BXD-GFP-i3
     primer_bind     572..592
                     /label=cDNA-ampl-R (2)
     primer_bind     572..592
                     /label=cDNA-ampl-R
     primer_bind     575..595
                     /label=pBS-F1
     primer_bind     599..615
                     /label=M13fw
     primer_bind     625..644
                     /label=T7-Uni
     misc_structure  complement(683..996)
                     /label=5'-PiggyBac-TR
     primer_bind     705..727
                     /label=qPiggyBac-F1
     primer_bind     complement(783..802)
                     /label=RB5-minus
     primer_bind     complement(825..847)
                     /label=qPiggyBac-R1
     primer_bind     870..890
                     /label=5 -pBac-TR-F
     promoter        1043..1464
                     /label=Metallothionein promoter
     primer_bind     1276..1296
                     /label=Fubi
     primer_bind     complement(1291..1311)
                     /label=Rubi
     primer_bind     1392..1411
                     /label=su(z)12_seq5
     misc_feature    1409
                     /label=Start of transcription
     misc_feature    1515..1518
                     /label=Drosophila consensus Kozak site
     CDS             1519..2238
                     /codon_start=1
                     /label=eGFP
                     /translation="MVSKGEELFTGVVPILVELDGDVNGHKFSVSGEGEGDATYGKLTL
                     KFICTTGKLPVPWPTLVTTLTYGVQCFSRYPDHMKQHDFFKSAMPEGYVQERTIFFKDD
                     GNYKTRAEVKFEGDTLVNRIELKGIDFKEDGNILGHKLEYNYNSHNVYIMADKQKNGIK
                     VNFKIRHNIEDGSVQLADHYQQNTPIGDGPVLLPDNHYLSTQSALSKDPNEKRDHMVLL
                     EFVTAAGITLGMDELYK"
     primer_bind     1748..1767
                     /label=newGFP_F
     primer_bind     complement(1759..1778)
                     /label=ReGFP
     primer_bind     1821..1840
                     /label=eGFP F
     primer_bind     complement(1900..1918)
                     /label=eGFP R
     primer_bind     2107..2126
                     /label=eGFP_2.5q
     primer_bind     complement(2146..2165)
                     /label=newGFP_R
     primer_bind     2175..2195
                     /label=Libr-cDNA-for
     primer_bind     complement(2204..2223)
                     /label=eGFP_2.6q
     primer_bind     2247..2308
                     /label=PB-Barcode3-Gibson-F
     misc_feature    2254..2257
                     /label=DpnII
     misc_feature    2258..2260
                     /label=3-bp spacer (for iPCR mapping)
     misc_feature    2261..2265
                     /label=PI14
     misc_feature    2266..2268
                     /label=3-bp spacer
     misc_feature    2269
                     /label=Rest of SalI
     gap             2270..2287
                     /estimated_length=18
     misc_feature    2270..2287
                     /label=Barcode (18 nt)
     primer_bind     complement(2291..2319)
                     /label=PB-cDNA-fwd-AN
     primer_bind     complement(2291..2310)
                     /label=PB-cDNA-fwd-mod1-A1
     primer_bind     complement(2291..2310)
                     /label=PB-cDNA-mod1
     primer_bind     complement(2302..2333)
                     /label=Libr-cDNA-AN
     primer_bind     complement(2303..2326)
                     /label=cDNA-ampl-R (2)
     primer_bind     complement(2303..2326)
                     /label=cDNA-ampl-R
     primer_bind     complement(2306..2323)
                     /label=pBS-F1
     polyA_signal    2328..2344
                     /label=sNRP-1 polyA signal
     misc_structure  2351..2592
                     /label=3'-TR (242 bp)
     primer_bind     complement(2526..2542)
                     /label=qPiggyBac-F1
     primer_bind     2536..2565
                     /label=PB-outer-F-2 (2)
     primer_bind     2536..2565
                     /label=PB-outer-F-2
     primer_bind     2540..2552
                     /label=5 -pBac-TR-F
     primer_bind     2559..2586
                     /label=InvPCR-FNextera2
     primer_bind     complement(2573..2630)
                     /label=BC-PcG-Gibson-R1
     primer_bind     complement(2598..2616)
                     /label=GFP_Barcode_Rev
     primer_bind     2612..2639
                     /label=Primer_1_Gib
     primer_bind     complement(2661..2681)
                     /label=pBFv-seq1
     primer_bind     complement(2666..2685)
                     /label=Seq yoh PTE F
     primer_bind     complement(2666..2685)
                     /label=seq yoh PTE F
     primer_bind     complement(2678..2694)
                     /label=M13rev
     primer_bind     complement(2739..2759)
                     /label=pBS-R1a
     primer_bind     complement(2739..2759)
                     /label=pBS-R1
     rep_origin      3098..3538
                     /label=Col E1 origin
     CDS             complement(3839..4699)
                     /codon_start=1
                     /label=Amp[r]
                     /translation="MSIQHFRVALIPFFAAFCLPVFAHPETLVKVKDAEDQLGARVGYI
                     ELDLNSGKILESFRPEERFPMMSTFKVLLCGAVLSRIDAGQEQLGRRIHYSQNDLVEYS
                     PVTEKHLTDGMTVRELCSAAITMSDNTAANLLLTTIGGPKELTAFLHNMGDHVTRLDRW
                     EPELNEAIPNDERDTTMPVAMATTLRKLLTGELLTLASRQQLIDWMEADKVAGPLLRSA
                     LPAGWFIADKSGAGERGSRGIIAALGPDGKPSRIVVIYTTGSQATMDERNRQIAEIGAS
                     LIKHW"
     primer_bind     4279..4302
                     /label=Amp-qPCR-F1
     primer_bind     4293..4312
                     /label=Amp1.2
     primer_bind     complement(4346..4365)
                     /label=Amp R
     primer_bind     complement(4359..4382)
                     /label=Amp-qPCR-R1
     primer_bind     complement(4455..4474)
                     /label=Amp1.1
     primer_bind     complement(4471..4490)
                     /label=Amp F
ORIGIN
        1 taaattgtaa gcgttaatat tttgttaaaa ttcgcgttaa atttttgtta aatcagctca
       61 ttttttaacc aataggccga aatcggcaaa atcccttata aatcaaaaga atagaccgag
      121 atagggttga gtgttgttcc agtttggaac aagagtccac tattaaagaa cgtggactcc
      181 aacgtcaaag gnnnnnnnnn nnnnnnnnnn nnnnnnnnnn nnnnnnnnnn nnnnnnnnnn
      241 tnnnnnnnnn nnnnnnnnnn nnnnnnnnnn nnnnnnnnnn nnnnnnnnnn nnnnnnnnnn
      301 nnnnnnnnnn nnnnnnnnnn nnnnnnnnnn nngnnnnnnn nnnnnnnnnn nnnnnnnnnn
      361 nnnnnnnnnn nnnnnnnnnn nnnnnnnnnn nnnnnnnnnn nnnnnnnnnn nnnnnnnnnn
      421 nnnnnnnnnn nnnnnnnnnn nnnnnnnnnn nnnnnnnccc attcgccatt caggctgcgc
      481 aactgttggg aagggcgatc ggtgcgggcc tcttcgctat tacgccagct ggcgaaaggg
      541 ggatgtgctg caaggcgatt aagttgggta acgccagggt tttcccagtc acgacgttgt
      601 aaaacgacgg ccagtgagcg cgcgtaatac gactcactat agggcgaatt ggggcgcgcc
      661 attctagtgg atccacggta ccttaaccct agaaagatag tctgcgtaaa attgacgcat
      721 gcattcttga aatattgctc tctctttcta aatagcgcga atccgtcgct gtgcatttag
      781 gacatctcag tcgccgcttg gagctcccgt gaggcgtgct tgtcaatgcg gtaagtgtca
      841 ctgattttga actataacga ccgcgtgagt caaaatgacg catgattatc ttttacgtga
      901 cttttaagat ttaactcata cgataattat attgttattt catgttctac ttacgtgata
      961 acttattata tatatatttt cttgttatag atatcaacta gaatgctagc tcgcgacacc
     1021 taggatgttt aaacacgaat tcgttgcagg acaggatgtg gtgcccgatg tgactagctc
     1081 tttgctgcag gccgtcctat cctctggttc cgataagaga cccagaactc cggcccccca
     1141 ccgcccaccg ccacccccat acatatgtgg tacgcaagta agagtgcctg cgcatgcccc
     1201 atgtgcccca ccaagagctt tgcatcccat acaagtcccc aaagtggaga accgaaccaa
     1261 ttcttcgcgg gcagaacaaa agcttctgca cacgtctcca ctcgaatttg gagccggccg
     1321 gcgtgtgcaa aagaggtgaa tcgaacgaaa gacccgtgtg taaagccgcg tttccaaaat
     1381 gtataaaacc gagagcatct ggccaatgtg catcagttgt ggtcagcagc aaaatcaagt
     1441 gaatcatctc agtgcaacta aaggcaattg atcatatgag gcctagatct gtaccggtat
     1501 gggcccatga cgtccaccat ggtgagcaag ggcgaggagc tgttcaccgg ggtggtgccc
     1561 atcctggtcg agctggacgg cgacgtaaac ggccacaagt tcagcgtgtc cggcgagggc
     1621 gagggcgatg ccacctacgg caagctgacc ctgaagttca tctgcaccac cggcaagctg
     1681 cccgtgccct ggcccaccct cgtgaccacc ctgacctacg gcgtgcagtg cttcagccgc
     1741 taccccgacc acatgaagca gcacgacttc ttcaagtccg ccatgcccga aggctacgtc
     1801 caggagcgca ccatcttctt caaggacgac ggcaactaca agacccgcgc cgaggtgaag
     1861 ttcgagggcg acaccctggt gaaccgcatc gagctgaagg gcatcgactt caaggaggac
     1921 ggcaacatcc tggggcacaa gctggagtac aactacaaca gccacaacgt ctatatcatg
     1981 gccgacaagc agaagaacgg catcaaggtg aacttcaaga tccgccacaa catcgaggac
     2041 ggcagcgtgc agctcgccga ccactaccag cagaacaccc ccatcggcga cggccccgtg
     2101 ctgctgcccg acaaccacta cctgagcacc cagtccgccc tgagcaaaga ccccaacgag
     2161 aagcgcgatc acatggtcct gctggagttc gtgaccgccg ccgggatcac tctcggcatg
     2221 gacgagctgt acaagtaatc cggagggtct agagatcgag atggtgaggn nnnnnnnnnn
     2281 nnnnnnngag ttgtggccgg cccttgtgac tgggaaaacc ctggcgtaaa taaaatacga
     2341 aatgactagt taaaagtttt gttactttat agaagaaatt ttgagttttt gttttttttt
     2401 aataaataaa taaacataaa taaattgttt gttgaattta ttattagtat gtaagtgtaa
     2461 atataataaa acttaatatc tattcaaatt aataaataaa cctcgatata cagaccgata
     2521 aaacacatgc gtcaatttta cgcatgatta tctttaacgt acgtcacaat atgattatct
     2581 ttctagggtt aatctagtat acgcgtatgc ggccgcttaa ttaatccagc ttttgttccc
     2641 tttagtgagg gttaattgcg cgcttggcgt aatcatggtc atagctgttt cctgtgtgaa
     2701 attgttatcc gctcacaatt ccacacaaca tacgagccgg aagcataaag tgtaaagcct
     2761 ggggtgccta atgagtgagc taactcacat taattgcgtt gcgctcactg cccgctttcc
     2821 agtcgggaaa cctgtcgtgc cagctgcatt aatgaatcgg ccaacgcgcg gggagaggcg
     2881 gtttgcgtat tgggcgctct tccgcttcct cgctcactga ctcgctgcgc tcggtcgttc
     2941 ggctgcggcg agcggtatca gctcactcaa aggcggtaat acggttatcc acagaatcag
     3001 gggataacgc aggaaagaac atgtgagcaa aaggccagca aaaggccagg aaccgtaaaa
     3061 aggccgcgtt gctggcgttt ttccataggc tccgcccccc tgacgagcat cacaaaaatc
     3121 gacgctcaag tcagaggtgg cgaaacccga caggactata aagataccag gcgtttcccc
     3181 ctggaagctc cctcgtgcgc tctcctgttc cgaccctgcc gcttaccgga tacctgtccg
     3241 cctttctccc ttcgggaagc gtggcgcttt ctcatagctc acgctgtagg tatctcagtt
     3301 cggtgtaggt cgttcgctcc aagctgggct gtgtgcacga accccccgtt cagcccgacc
     3361 gctgcgcctt atccggtaac tatcgtcttg agtccaaccc ggtaagacac gacttatcgc
     3421 cactggcagc agccactggt aacaggatta gcagagcgag gtatgtaggc ggtgctacag
     3481 agttcttgaa gtggtggcct aactacggct acactagaag gacagtattt ggtatctgcg
     3541 ctctgctgaa gccagttacc ttcggaaaaa gagttggtag ctcttgatcc ggcaaacaaa
     3601 ccaccgctgg tagcggtggt ttttttgttt gcaagcagca gattacgcgc agaaaaaaag
     3661 gatctcaaga agatcctttg atcttttcta cggggtctga cgctcagtgg aacgaaaact
     3721 cacgttaagg gattttggtc atgagattat caaaaaggat cttcacctag atccttttaa
     3781 attaaaaatg aagttttaaa tcaatctaaa gtatatatga gtaaacttgg tctgacagtt
     3841 accaatgctt aatcagtgag gcacctatct cagcgatctg tctatttcgt tcatccatag
     3901 ttgcctgact ccccgtcgtg tagataacta cgatacggga gggcttacca tctggcccca
     3961 gtgctgcaat gataccgcga gacccacgct caccggctcc agatttatca gcaataaacc
     4021 agccagccgg aagggccgag cgcagaagtg gtcctgcaac tttatccgcc tccatccagt
     4081 ctattaattg ttgccgggaa gctagagtaa gtagttcgcc agttaatagt ttgcgcaacg
     4141 ttgttgccat tgctacaggc atcgtggtgt cacgctcgtc gtttggtatg gcttcattca
     4201 gctccggttc ccaacgatca aggcgagtta catgatcccc catgttgtgc aaaaaagcgg
     4261 ttagctcctt cggtcctccg atcgttgtca gaagtaagtt ggccgcagtg ttatcactca
     4321 tggttatggc agcactgcat aattctctta ctgtcatgcc atccgtaaga tgcttttctg
     4381 tgactggtga gtactcaacc aagtcattct gagaatagtg tatgcggcga ccgagttgct
     4441 cttgcccggc gtcaatacgg gataataccg cgccacatag cagaacttta aaagtgctca
     4501 tcattggaaa acgttcttcg gggcgaaaac tctcaaggat cttaccgctg ttgagatcca
     4561 gttcgatgta acccactcgt gcacccaact gatcttcagc atcttttact ttcaccagcg
     4621 tttctgggtg agcaaaaaca ggaaggcaaa atgccgcaaa aaagggaata agggcgacac
     4681 ggaaatgttg aatactcata ctcttccttt ttcaatatta ttgaagcatt tatcagggtt
     4741 attgtctcat gagcggatac atatttgaat gtatttagaa aaataaacaa ataggggttc
     4801 cgcgcacatt tccccgaaaa gtgccacc
//
