# Supplementary material for: Polycomb repression works without Siesta, the Drosophila ortholog of mammalian PCGF3
Source: Sci Adv. 2026 Mar 6;12(10):eaec0733. doi: 10.1126/sciadv.aec0733 (PMC12965321; doi:10.1126/sciadv.aec0733)
Supplement: Supplementary file 3 — Files S1 to S10 [file sciadv.aec0733_files_s1_to_s10.zip › Supplementary_file_3.gb]

LOCUS       Supplementary_fi        4828 bp    DNA     circular SYN 09-FEB-2026
DEFINITION  synthetic circular DNA.
ACCESSION   .
VERSION     .
KEYWORDS    .
SOURCE      synthetic DNA construct
  ORGANISM  synthetic DNA construct
REFERENCE   1  (bases 1 to 4828)
  AUTHORS   Lyubov Yarinich
  TITLE     Direct Submission
  JOURNAL   Exported Feb 9, 2026 from SnapGene 8.2.1
            https://www.snapgene.com
COMMENT     ORIGDB|GenBank
COMMENT     Sequence Label: pPB-MtnA-eGFP-PI-16
FEATURES             Location/Qualifiers
     source          1..4828
                     /mol_type="other DNA"
                     /organism="synthetic DNA construct"
     rep_origin      2..458
                     /label=f1(+) origin
     primer_bind     173..192
                     /label=Plasmid pLenti R
     primer_bind     complement(260..279)
                     /label=Plasmid pLenti F
     primer_bind     complement(459..478)
                     /label=Piggy_y_9_attP_fw
     primer_bind     complement(541..563)
                     /label=BXD-GFP-i3
     primer_bind     572..592
                     /label=cDNA-ampl-R (2)
     primer_bind     572..592
                     /label=cDNA-ampl-R
     primer_bind     575..595
                     /label=pBS-F1
     primer_bind     599..615
                     /label=M13fw
     primer_bind     625..644
                     /label=T7-Uni
     misc_structure  complement(683..996)
                     /label=5'-PiggyBac-TR
     primer_bind     705..727
                     /label=qPiggyBac-F1
     primer_bind     complement(783..802)
                     /label=RB5-minus
     primer_bind     complement(825..847)
                     /label=qPiggyBac-R1
     primer_bind     870..890
                     /label=5 -pBac-TR-F
     promoter        1043..1464
                     /label=Metallothionein promoter
     primer_bind     1276..1296
                     /label=Fubi
     primer_bind     complement(1291..1311)
                     /label=Rubi
     primer_bind     1392..1411
                     /label=su(z)12_seq5
     misc_feature    1409
                     /label=Start of transcription
     misc_feature    1515..1518
                     /label=Drosophila consensus Kozak site
     CDS             1519..2238
                     /codon_start=1
                     /label=eGFP
                     /translation="MVSKGEELFTGVVPILVELDGDVNGHKFSVSGEGEGDATYGKLTL
                     KFICTTGKLPVPWPTLVTTLTYGVQCFSRYPDHMKQHDFFKSAMPEGYVQERTIFFKDD
                     GNYKTRAEVKFEGDTLVNRIELKGIDFKEDGNILGHKLEYNYNSHNVYIMADKQKNGIK
                     VNFKIRHNIEDGSVQLADHYQQNTPIGDGPVLLPDNHYLSTQSALSKDPNEKRDHMVLL
                     EFVTAAGITLGMDELYK"
     primer_bind     1748..1767
                     /label=newGFP_F
     primer_bind     complement(1759..1778)
                     /label=ReGFP
     primer_bind     1821..1840
                     /label=eGFP F
     primer_bind     complement(1900..1918)
                     /label=eGFP R
     primer_bind     2107..2126
                     /label=eGFP_2.5q
     primer_bind     complement(2146..2165)
                     /label=newGFP_R
     primer_bind     2175..2195
                     /label=Libr-cDNA-for
     primer_bind     complement(2204..2223)
                     /label=eGFP_2.6q
     primer_bind     2247..2308
                     /label=PB-Barcode3-Gibson-F
     misc_feature    2254..2257
                     /label=DpnII
     misc_feature    2258..2260
                     /label=3-bp spacer (for iPCR mapping)
     misc_feature    2261..2265
                     /label=PI 16
     misc_feature    2266..2268
                     /label=3-bp spacer
     misc_feature    2269
                     /label=Rest of SalI
     gap             2270..2287
                     /estimated_length=18
     misc_feature    2270..2287
                     /label=Barcode (18 nt)
     primer_bind     complement(2291..2319)
                     /label=PB-cDNA-fwd-AN
     primer_bind     complement(2291..2310)
                     /label=PB-cDNA-fwd-mod1-A1
     primer_bind     complement(2291..2310)
                     /label=PB-cDNA-mod1
     primer_bind     complement(2302..2333)
                     /label=Libr-cDNA-AN
     primer_bind     complement(2303..2326)
                     /label=cDNA-ampl-R (2)
     primer_bind     complement(2303..2326)
                     /label=cDNA-ampl-R
     primer_bind     complement(2306..2323)
                     /label=pBS-F1
     polyA_signal    2328..2344
                     /label=sNRP-1 polyA signal
     misc_structure  2351..2592
                     /label=3'-TR (242 bp)
     primer_bind     complement(2526..2542)
                     /label=qPiggyBac-F1
     primer_bind     2536..2565
                     /label=PB-outer-F-2 (2)
     primer_bind     2536..2565
                     /label=PB-outer-F-2
     primer_bind     2540..2552
                     /label=5 -pBac-TR-F
     primer_bind     2559..2586
                     /label=InvPCR-FNextera2
     primer_bind     complement(2573..2630)
                     /label=BC-PcG-Gibson-R1
     primer_bind     complement(2598..2616)
                     /label=GFP_Barcode_Rev
     primer_bind     2612..2639
                     /label=Primer_1_Gib
     primer_bind     complement(2661..2681)
                     /label=pBFv-seq1
     primer_bind     complement(2666..2685)
                     /label=Seq yoh PTE F
     primer_bind     complement(2666..2685)
                     /label=seq yoh PTE F
     primer_bind     complement(2678..2694)
                     /label=M13rev
     primer_bind     complement(2739..2759)
                     /label=pBS-R1a
     primer_bind     complement(2739..2759)
                     /label=pBS-R1
     rep_origin      3098..3538
                     /label=Col E1 origin
     CDS             complement(3839..4699)
                     /codon_start=1
                     /label=Amp[r]
                     /translation="MSIQHFRVALIPFFAAFCLPVFAHPETLVKVKDAEDQLGARVGYI
                     ELDLNSGKILESFRPEERFPMMSTFKVLLCGAVLSRIDAGQEQLGRRIHYSQNDLVEYS
                     PVTEKHLTDGMTVRELCSAAITMSDNTAANLLLTTIGGPKELTAFLHNMGDHVTRLDRW
                     EPELNEAIPNDERDTTMPVAMATTLRKLLTGELLTLASRQQLIDWMEADKVAGPLLRSA
                     LPAGWFIADKSGAGERGSRGIIAALGPDGKPSRIVVIYTTGSQATMDERNRQIAEIGAS
                     LIKHW"
     primer_bind     4279..4302
                     /label=Amp-qPCR-F1
     primer_bind     4293..4312
                     /label=Amp1.2
     primer_bind     complement(4346..4365)
                     /label=Amp R
     primer_bind     complement(4359..4382)
                     /label=Amp-qPCR-R1
     primer_bind     complement(4455..4474)
                     /label=Amp1.1
     primer_bind     complement(4471..4490)
                     /label=Amp F
ORIGIN
        1 taaattgtaa gcgttaatat tttgttaaaa ttcgcgttaa atttttgtta aatcagctca
       61 ttttttaacc aataggccga aatcggcaaa atcccttata aatcaaaaga atagaccgag
      121 atagggttga gtgttgttcc agtttggaac aagagtccac tattaaagaa cgtggactcc
      181 aacgtcaaag gnnnnnnnnn nnnnnnnnnn nnnnnnnnnn nnnnnnnnnn nnnnnnnnnn
      241 tnnnnnnnnn nnnnnnnnnn nnnnnnnnnn nnnnnnnnnn nnnnnnnnnn nnnnnnnnnn
      301 nnnnnnnnnn nnnnnnnnnn nnnnnnnnnn nngnnnnnnn nnnnnnnnnn nnnnnnnnnn
      361 nnnnnnnnnn nnnnnnnnnn nnnnnnnnnn nnnnnnnnnn nnnnnnnnnn nnnnnnnnnn
      421 nnnnnnnnnn nnnnnnnnnn nnnnnnnnnn nnnnnnnccc attcgccatt caggctgcgc
      481 aactgttggg aagggcgatc ggtgcgggcc tcttcgctat tacgccagct ggcgaaaggg
      541 ggatgtgctg caaggcgatt aagttgggta acgccagggt tttcccagtc acgacgttgt
      601 aaaacgacgg ccagtgagcg cgcgtaatac gactcactat agggcgaatt ggggcgcgcc
      661 attctagtgg atccacggta ccttaaccct agaaagatag tctgcgtaaa attgacgcat
      721 gcattcttga aatattgctc tctctttcta aatagcgcga atccgtcgct gtgcatttag
      781 gacatctcag tcgccgcttg gagctcccgt gaggcgtgct tgtcaatgcg gtaagtgtca
      841 ctgattttga actataacga ccgcgtgagt caaaatgacg catgattatc ttttacgtga
      901 cttttaagat ttaactcata cgataattat attgttattt catgttctac ttacgtgata
      961 acttattata tatatatttt cttgttatag atatcaacta gaatgctagc tcgcgacacc
     1021 taggatgttt aaacacgaat tcgttgcagg acaggatgtg gtgcccgatg tgactagctc
     1081 tttgctgcag gccgtcctat cctctggttc cgataagaga cccagaactc cggcccccca
     1141 ccgcccaccg ccacccccat acatatgtgg tacgcaagta agagtgcctg cgcatgcccc
     1201 atgtgcccca ccaagagctt tgcatcccat acaagtcccc aaagtggaga accgaaccaa
     1261 ttcttcgcgg gcagaacaaa agcttctgca cacgtctcca ctcgaatttg gagccggccg
     1321 gcgtgtgcaa aagaggtgaa tcgaacgaaa gacccgtgtg taaagccgcg tttccaaaat
     1381 gtataaaacc gagagcatct ggccaatgtg catcagttgt ggtcagcagc aaaatcaagt
     1441 gaatcatctc agtgcaacta aaggcaattg atcatatgag gcctagatct gtaccggtat
     1501 gggcccatga cgtccaccat ggtgagcaag ggcgaggagc tgttcaccgg ggtggtgccc
     1561 atcctggtcg agctggacgg cgacgtaaac ggccacaagt tcagcgtgtc cggcgagggc
     1621 gagggcgatg ccacctacgg caagctgacc ctgaagttca tctgcaccac cggcaagctg
     1681 cccgtgccct ggcccaccct cgtgaccacc ctgacctacg gcgtgcagtg cttcagccgc
     1741 taccccgacc acatgaagca gcacgacttc ttcaagtccg ccatgcccga aggctacgtc
     1801 caggagcgca ccatcttctt caaggacgac ggcaactaca agacccgcgc cgaggtgaag
     1861 ttcgagggcg acaccctggt gaaccgcatc gagctgaagg gcatcgactt caaggaggac
     1921 ggcaacatcc tggggcacaa gctggagtac aactacaaca gccacaacgt ctatatcatg
     1981 gccgacaagc agaagaacgg catcaaggtg aacttcaaga tccgccacaa catcgaggac
     2041 ggcagcgtgc agctcgccga ccactaccag cagaacaccc ccatcggcga cggccccgtg
     2101 ctgctgcccg acaaccacta cctgagcacc cagtccgccc tgagcaaaga ccccaacgag
     2161 aagcgcgatc acatggtcct gctggagttc gtgaccgccg ccgggatcac tctcggcatg
     2221 gacgagctgt acaagtaatc cggagggtct agagatcgag tacaagaggn nnnnnnnnnn
     2281 nnnnnnngag ttgtggccgg cccttgtgac tgggaaaacc ctggcgtaaa taaaatacga
     2341 aatgactagt taaaagtttt gttactttat agaagaaatt ttgagttttt gttttttttt
     2401 aataaataaa taaacataaa taaattgttt gttgaattta ttattagtat gtaagtgtaa
     2461 atataataaa acttaatatc tattcaaatt aataaataaa cctcgatata cagaccgata
     2521 aaacacatgc gtcaatttta cgcatgatta tctttaacgt acgtcacaat atgattatct
     2581 ttctagggtt aatctagtat acgcgtatgc ggccgcttaa ttaatccagc ttttgttccc
     2641 tttagtgagg gttaattgcg cgcttggcgt aatcatggtc atagctgttt cctgtgtgaa
     2701 attgttatcc gctcacaatt ccacacaaca tacgagccgg aagcataaag tgtaaagcct
     2761 ggggtgccta atgagtgagc taactcacat taattgcgtt gcgctcactg cccgctttcc
     2821 agtcgggaaa cctgtcgtgc cagctgcatt aatgaatcgg ccaacgcgcg gggagaggcg
     2881 gtttgcgtat tgggcgctct tccgcttcct cgctcactga ctcgctgcgc tcggtcgttc
     2941 ggctgcggcg agcggtatca gctcactcaa aggcggtaat acggttatcc acagaatcag
     3001 gggataacgc aggaaagaac atgtgagcaa aaggccagca aaaggccagg aaccgtaaaa
     3061 aggccgcgtt gctggcgttt ttccataggc tccgcccccc tgacgagcat cacaaaaatc
     3121 gacgctcaag tcagaggtgg cgaaacccga caggactata aagataccag gcgtttcccc
     3181 ctggaagctc cctcgtgcgc tctcctgttc cgaccctgcc gcttaccgga tacctgtccg
     3241 cctttctccc ttcgggaagc gtggcgcttt ctcatagctc acgctgtagg tatctcagtt
     3301 cggtgtaggt cgttcgctcc aagctgggct gtgtgcacga accccccgtt cagcccgacc
     3361 gctgcgcctt atccggtaac tatcgtcttg agtccaaccc ggtaagacac gacttatcgc
     3421 cactggcagc agccactggt aacaggatta gcagagcgag gtatgtaggc ggtgctacag
     3481 agttcttgaa gtggtggcct aactacggct acactagaag gacagtattt ggtatctgcg
     3541 ctctgctgaa gccagttacc ttcggaaaaa gagttggtag ctcttgatcc ggcaaacaaa
     3601 ccaccgctgg tagcggtggt ttttttgttt gcaagcagca gattacgcgc agaaaaaaag
     3661 gatctcaaga agatcctttg atcttttcta cggggtctga cgctcagtgg aacgaaaact
     3721 cacgttaagg gattttggtc atgagattat caaaaaggat cttcacctag atccttttaa
     3781 attaaaaatg aagttttaaa tcaatctaaa gtatatatga gtaaacttgg tctgacagtt
     3841 accaatgctt aatcagtgag gcacctatct cagcgatctg tctatttcgt tcatccatag
     3901 ttgcctgact ccccgtcgtg tagataacta cgatacggga gggcttacca tctggcccca
     3961 gtgctgcaat gataccgcga gacccacgct caccggctcc agatttatca gcaataaacc
     4021 agccagccgg aagggccgag cgcagaagtg gtcctgcaac tttatccgcc tccatccagt
     4081 ctattaattg ttgccgggaa gctagagtaa gtagttcgcc agttaatagt ttgcgcaacg
     4141 ttgttgccat tgctacaggc atcgtggtgt cacgctcgtc gtttggtatg gcttcattca
     4201 gctccggttc ccaacgatca aggcgagtta catgatcccc catgttgtgc aaaaaagcgg
     4261 ttagctcctt cggtcctccg atcgttgtca gaagtaagtt ggccgcagtg ttatcactca
     4321 tggttatggc agcactgcat aattctctta ctgtcatgcc atccgtaaga tgcttttctg
     4381 tgactggtga gtactcaacc aagtcattct gagaatagtg tatgcggcga ccgagttgct
     4441 cttgcccggc gtcaatacgg gataataccg cgccacatag cagaacttta aaagtgctca
     4501 tcattggaaa acgttcttcg gggcgaaaac tctcaaggat cttaccgctg ttgagatcca
     4561 gttcgatgta acccactcgt gcacccaact gatcttcagc atcttttact ttcaccagcg
     4621 tttctgggtg agcaaaaaca ggaaggcaaa atgccgcaaa aaagggaata agggcgacac
     4681 ggaaatgttg aatactcata ctcttccttt ttcaatatta ttgaagcatt tatcagggtt
     4741 attgtctcat gagcggatac atatttgaat gtatttagaa aaataaacaa ataggggttc
     4801 cgcgcacatt tccccgaaaa gtgccacc
//
