# Supplementary material for: Polycomb repression works without Siesta, the Drosophila ortholog of mammalian PCGF3
Source: Sci Adv. 2026 Mar 6;12(10):eaec0733. doi: 10.1126/sciadv.aec0733 (PMC12965321; doi:10.1126/sciadv.aec0733)
Supplement: Supplementary file 3 — Files S1 to S10 [file sciadv.aec0733_files_s1_to_s10.zip › Supplementary_file_4.gb]

LOCUS       pPB-Hsp70-eGFP-P        4827 bp    DNA     circular SYN 05-DEC-2016
DEFINITION  synthetic circular DNA
ACCESSION   .
VERSION     .
KEYWORDS    .
SOURCE      synthetic DNA construct
  ORGANISM  synthetic DNA construct
REFERENCE   1  (bases 1 to 4827)
  AUTHORS   Lyubov Yarinich
  TITLE     Direct Submission
  JOURNAL   Exported Jun 27, 2025 from SnapGene 8.1.1
            https://www.snapgene.com
COMMENT     ORIGDB|GenBank
COMMENT     Sequence Label: pPB-Hsp70-eGFP-PI-11
FEATURES             Location/Qualifiers
     source          1..4827
                     /mol_type="other DNA"
                     /organism="synthetic DNA construct"
     rep_origin      2..458
                     /label=f1(+) origin
     misc_structure  complement(683..996)
                     /label=5'-PiggyBac-TR
     primer_bind     870..890
                     /label=5 -pBac-TR-F
     promoter        1043..1499
                     /label=hsp70 promoter
     misc_feature    1514..1517
                     /label=Drosophila consensus Kozak site
     CDS             1518..2237
                     /codon_start=1
                     /label=eGFP
                     /translation="MVSKGEELFTGVVPILVELDGDVNGHKFSVSGEGEGDATYGKLTL
                     KFICTTGKLPVPWPTLVTTLTYGVQCFSRYPDHMKQHDFFKSAMPEGYVQERTIFFKDD
                     GNYKTRAEVKFEGDTLVNRIELKGIDFKEDGNILGHKLEYNYNSHNVYIMADKQKNGIK
                     VNFKIRHNIEDGSVQLADHYQQNTPIGDGPVLLPDNHYLSTQSALSKDPNEKRDHMVLL
                     EFVTAAGITLGMDELYK"
     primer_bind     complement(1758..1777)
                     /label=ReGFP
     primer_bind     2246..2307
                     /label=PB-Barcode3-Gibson-F
     misc_feature    2253..2256
                     /label=DpnII
     misc_feature    2257..2259
                     /label=3-bp spacer (for iPCR mapping)
     misc_feature    2260..2264
                     /label=PI-11
     misc_feature    2265..2267
                     /label=3-bp spacer
     misc_feature    2268
                     /label=Rest of SalI
     gap             2269..2286
                     /estimated_length=18
     misc_feature    2269..2286
                     /label=Barcode (18 nt)
     polyA_signal    2327..2343
                     /label=sNRP-1 polyA signal
     misc_structure  2350..2591
                     /label=3'-TR (242 bp)
     primer_bind     2539..2551
                     /label=5 -pBac-TR-F
     primer_bind     complement(2738..2758)
                     /label=pBS-R1
     rep_origin      3097..3537
                     /label=Col E1 origin
     CDS             complement(3838..4698)
                     /codon_start=1
                     /label=Amp[r]
                     /translation="MSIQHFRVALIPFFAAFCLPVFAHPETLVKVKDAEDQLGARVGYI
                     ELDLNSGKILESFRPEERFPMMSTFKVLLCGAVLSRIDAGQEQLGRRIHYSQNDLVEYS
                     PVTEKHLTDGMTVRELCSAAITMSDNTAANLLLTTIGGPKELTAFLHNMGDHVTRLDRW
                     EPELNEAIPNDERDTTMPVAMATTLRKLLTGELLTLASRQQLIDWMEADKVAGPLLRSA
                     LPAGWFIADKSGAGERGSRGIIAALGPDGKPSRIVVIYTTGSQATMDERNRQIAEIGAS
                     LIKHW"
ORIGIN
        1 taaattgtaa gcgttaatat tttgttaaaa ttcgcgttaa atttttgtta aatcagctca
       61 ttttttaacc aataggccga aatcggcaaa atcccttata aatcaaaaga atagaccgag
      121 atagggttga gtgttgttcc agtttggaac aagagtccac tattaaagaa cgtggactcc
      181 aacgtcaaag gnnnnnnnnn nnnnnnnnnn nnnnnnnnnn nnnnnnnnnn nnnnnnnnnn
      241 tnnnnnnnnn nnnnnnnnnn nnnnnnnnnn nnnnnnnnnn nnnnnnnnnn nnnnnnnnnn
      301 nnnnnnnnnn nnnnnnnnnn nnnnnnnnnn nngnnnnnnn nnnnnnnnnn nnnnnnnnnn
      361 nnnnnnnnnn nnnnnnnnnn nnnnnnnnnn nnnnnnnnnn nnnnnnnnnn nnnnnnnnnn
      421 nnnnnnnnnn nnnnnnnnnn nnnnnnnnnn nnnnnnnccc attcgccatt caggctgcgc
      481 aactgttggg aagggcgatc ggtgcgggcc tcttcgctat tacgccagct ggcgaaaggg
      541 ggatgtgctg caaggcgatt aagttgggta acgccagggt tttcccagtc acgacgttgt
      601 aaaacgacgg ccagtgagcg cgcgtaatac gactcactat agggcgaatt ggggcgcgcc
      661 attctagtgg atccacggta ccttaaccct agaaagatag tctgcgtaaa attgacgcat
      721 gcattcttga aatattgctc tctctttcta aatagcgcga atccgtcgct gtgcatttag
      781 gacatctcag tcgccgcttg gagctcccgt gaggcgtgct tgtcaatgcg gtaagtgtca
      841 ctgattttga actataacga ccgcgtgagt caaaatgacg catgattatc ttttacgtga
      901 cttttaagat ttaactcata cgataattat attgttattt catgttctac ttacgtgata
      961 acttattata tatatatttt cttgttatag atatcaacta gaatgctagc tcgcgacacc
     1021 taggatgttt aaacacgaat tcctagaatc ccaaaacaaa ctggttattg tggtaggtca
     1081 tttgtttggc agaaagaaaa ctcgagaaat ttctctggcc gttattcgtt attctctctt
     1141 ttctttttgg gtctctccct ctctgcacta atgctctctc actctgtcac acagtaaacg
     1201 gcatactgct ctcgttggtt cgagagagcg cgcctcgaat gttcgcgaaa agagcgccgg
     1261 agtataaata gaggcgcttc gtctacggag cgacaattca attcaaacaa gcaaagtgaa
     1321 cacgtcgcta agcgaaagct aagcaaataa acaagcgcag ctgaacaagc taaacaatct
     1381 gcagtaaagt gcaagttaaa gtgaatcaat taaaagtaac cagcaaccaa gtaaatcaac
     1441 tgcaactact gaaatctgcc aagaagtaat tattgaatac aagaagagaa ctctgaatag
     1501 ggcccatgac gtccaccatg gtgagcaagg gcgaggagct gttcaccggg gtggtgccca
     1561 tcctggtcga gctggacggc gacgtaaacg gccacaagtt cagcgtgtcc ggcgagggcg
     1621 agggcgatgc cacctacggc aagctgaccc tgaagttcat ctgcaccacc ggcaagctgc
     1681 ccgtgccctg gcccaccctc gtgaccaccc tgacctacgg cgtgcagtgc ttcagccgct
     1741 accccgacca catgaagcag cacgacttct tcaagtccgc catgcccgaa ggctacgtcc
     1801 aggagcgcac catcttcttc aaggacgacg gcaactacaa gacccgcgcc gaggtgaagt
     1861 tcgagggcga caccctggtg aaccgcatcg agctgaaggg catcgacttc aaggaggacg
     1921 gcaacatcct ggggcacaag ctggagtaca actacaacag ccacaacgtc tatatcatgg
     1981 ccgacaagca gaagaacggc atcaaggtga acttcaagat ccgccacaac atcgaggacg
     2041 gcagcgtgca gctcgccgac cactaccagc agaacacccc catcggcgac ggccccgtgc
     2101 tgctgcccga caaccactac ctgagcaccc agtccgccct gagcaaagac cccaacgaga
     2161 agcgcgatca catggtcctg ctggagttcg tgaccgccgc cgggatcact ctcggcatgg
     2221 acgagctgta caagtaatcc ggagggtcta gagatcgagc tagtgaggnn nnnnnnnnnn
     2281 nnnnnngagt tgtggccggc ccttgtgact gggaaaaccc tggcgtaaat aaaatacgaa
     2341 atgactagtt aaaagttttg ttactttata gaagaaattt tgagtttttg ttttttttta
     2401 ataaataaat aaacataaat aaattgtttg ttgaatttat tattagtatg taagtgtaaa
     2461 tataataaaa cttaatatct attcaaatta ataaataaac ctcgatatac agaccgataa
     2521 aacacatgcg tcaattttac gcatgattat ctttaacgta cgtcacaata tgattatctt
     2581 tctagggtta atctagtata cgcgtatgcg gccgcttaat taatccagct tttgttccct
     2641 ttagtgaggg ttaattgcgc gcttggcgta atcatggtca tagctgtttc ctgtgtgaaa
     2701 ttgttatccg ctcacaattc cacacaacat acgagccgga agcataaagt gtaaagcctg
     2761 gggtgcctaa tgagtgagct aactcacatt aattgcgttg cgctcactgc ccgctttcca
     2821 gtcgggaaac ctgtcgtgcc agctgcatta atgaatcggc caacgcgcgg ggagaggcgg
     2881 tttgcgtatt gggcgctctt ccgcttcctc gctcactgac tcgctgcgct cggtcgttcg
     2941 gctgcggcga gcggtatcag ctcactcaaa ggcggtaata cggttatcca cagaatcagg
     3001 ggataacgca ggaaagaaca tgtgagcaaa aggccagcaa aaggccagga accgtaaaaa
     3061 ggccgcgttg ctggcgtttt tccataggct ccgcccccct gacgagcatc acaaaaatcg
     3121 acgctcaagt cagaggtggc gaaacccgac aggactataa agataccagg cgtttccccc
     3181 tggaagctcc ctcgtgcgct ctcctgttcc gaccctgccg cttaccggat acctgtccgc
     3241 ctttctccct tcgggaagcg tggcgctttc tcatagctca cgctgtaggt atctcagttc
     3301 ggtgtaggtc gttcgctcca agctgggctg tgtgcacgaa ccccccgttc agcccgaccg
     3361 ctgcgcctta tccggtaact atcgtcttga gtccaacccg gtaagacacg acttatcgcc
     3421 actggcagca gccactggta acaggattag cagagcgagg tatgtaggcg gtgctacaga
     3481 gttcttgaag tggtggccta actacggcta cactagaagg acagtatttg gtatctgcgc
     3541 tctgctgaag ccagttacct tcggaaaaag agttggtagc tcttgatccg gcaaacaaac
     3601 caccgctggt agcggtggtt tttttgtttg caagcagcag attacgcgca gaaaaaaagg
     3661 atctcaagaa gatcctttga tcttttctac ggggtctgac gctcagtgga acgaaaactc
     3721 acgttaaggg attttggtca tgagattatc aaaaaggatc ttcacctaga tccttttaaa
     3781 ttaaaaatga agttttaaat caatctaaag tatatatgag taaacttggt ctgacagtta
     3841 ccaatgctta atcagtgagg cacctatctc agcgatctgt ctatttcgtt catccatagt
     3901 tgcctgactc cccgtcgtgt agataactac gatacgggag ggcttaccat ctggccccag
     3961 tgctgcaatg ataccgcgag acccacgctc accggctcca gatttatcag caataaacca
     4021 gccagccgga agggccgagc gcagaagtgg tcctgcaact ttatccgcct ccatccagtc
     4081 tattaattgt tgccgggaag ctagagtaag tagttcgcca gttaatagtt tgcgcaacgt
     4141 tgttgccatt gctacaggca tcgtggtgtc acgctcgtcg tttggtatgg cttcattcag
     4201 ctccggttcc caacgatcaa ggcgagttac atgatccccc atgttgtgca aaaaagcggt
     4261 tagctccttc ggtcctccga tcgttgtcag aagtaagttg gccgcagtgt tatcactcat
     4321 ggttatggca gcactgcata attctcttac tgtcatgcca tccgtaagat gcttttctgt
     4381 gactggtgag tactcaacca agtcattctg agaatagtgt atgcggcgac cgagttgctc
     4441 ttgcccggcg tcaatacggg ataataccgc gccacatagc agaactttaa aagtgctcat
     4501 cattggaaaa cgttcttcgg ggcgaaaact ctcaaggatc ttaccgctgt tgagatccag
     4561 ttcgatgtaa cccactcgtg cacccaactg atcttcagca tcttttactt tcaccagcgt
     4621 ttctgggtga gcaaaaacag gaaggcaaaa tgccgcaaaa aagggaataa gggcgacacg
     4681 gaaatgttga atactcatac tcttcctttt tcaatattat tgaagcattt atcagggtta
     4741 ttgtctcatg agcggataca tatttgaatg tatttagaaa aataaacaaa taggggttcc
     4801 gcgcacattt ccccgaaaag tgccacc
//
