# Supplementary material for: Polycomb repression works without Siesta, the Drosophila ortholog of mammalian PCGF3
Source: Sci Adv. 2026 Mar 6;12(10):eaec0733. doi: 10.1126/sciadv.aec0733 (PMC12965321; doi:10.1126/sciadv.aec0733)
Supplement: Supplementary file 3 — Files S1 to S10 [file sciadv.aec0733_files_s1_to_s10.zip › Supplementary_file_5.gb]

LOCUS       Supplementary_fi        4827 bp    DNA     circular SYN 09-FEB-2026
DEFINITION  synthetic circular DNA.
ACCESSION   .
VERSION     .
KEYWORDS    .
SOURCE      synthetic DNA construct
  ORGANISM  synthetic DNA construct
REFERENCE   1  (bases 1 to 4827)
  AUTHORS   Lyubov Yarinich
  TITLE     Direct Submission
  JOURNAL   Exported Feb 9, 2026 from SnapGene 8.2.1
            https://www.snapgene.com
COMMENT     ORIGDB|GenBank
COMMENT     Sequence Label: pPB-Hsp70-eGFP-PI-3
FEATURES             Location/Qualifiers
     source          1..4827
                     /mol_type="other DNA"
                     /organism="synthetic DNA construct"
     rep_origin      2..458
                     /label=f1(+) origin
     misc_structure  complement(683..996)
                     /label=5'-PiggyBac-TR
     primer_bind     870..890
                     /label=5 -pBac-TR-F
     promoter        1043..1499
                     /label=hsp70 promoter
     misc_feature    1514..1517
                     /label=Drosophila consensus Kozak site
     CDS             1518..2237
                     /codon_start=1
                     /label=eGFP
                     /translation="MVSKGEELFTGVVPILVELDGDVNGHKFSVSGEGEGDATYGKLTL
                     KFICTTGKLPVPWPTLVTTLTYGVQCFSRYPDHMKQHDFFKSAMPEGYVQERTIFFKDD
                     GNYKTRAEVKFEGDTLVNRIELKGIDFKEDGNILGHKLEYNYNSHNVYIMADKQKNGIK
                     VNFKIRHNIEDGSVQLADHYQQNTPIGDGPVLLPDNHYLSTQSALSKDPNEKRDHMVLL
                     EFVTAAGITLGMDELYK"
     primer_bind     complement(1758..1777)
                     /label=ReGFP
     primer_bind     2246..2307
                     /label=PB-Barcode3-Gibson-F
     misc_feature    2253..2256
                     /label=DpnII
     misc_feature    2257..2259
                     /label=3-bp spacer (for iPCR mapping)
     misc_feature    2260..2264
                     /label=PI - 3
     misc_feature    2265..2267
                     /label=3-bp spacer
     misc_feature    2268
                     /label=Rest of SalI
     gap             2269..2286
                     /estimated_length=18
     misc_feature    2269..2286
                     /label=Barcode (18 nt)
     polyA_signal    2327..2343
                     /label=sNRP-1 polyA signal
     misc_structure  2350..2591
                     /label=3'-TR (242 bp)
     primer_bind     2539..2551
                     /label=5 -pBac-TR-F
     primer_bind     complement(2738..2758)
                     /label=pBS-R1
     rep_origin      3097..3537
                     /label=Col E1 origin
     CDS             complement(3838..4698)
                     /codon_start=1
                     /label=Amp[r]
                     /translation="MSIQHFRVALIPFFAAFCLPVFAHPETLVKVKDAEDQLGARVGYI
                     ELDLNSGKILESFRPEERFPMMSTFKVLLCGAVLSRIDAGQEQLGRRIHYSQNDLVEYS
                     PVTEKHLTDGMTVRELCSAAITMSDNTAANLLLTTIGGPKELTAFLHNMGDHVTRLDRW
                     EPELNEAIPNDERDTTMPVAMATTLRKLLTGELLTLASRQQLIDWMEADKVAGPLLRSA
                     LPAGWFIADKSGAGERGSRGIIAALGPDGKPSRIVVIYTTGSQATMDERNRQIAEIGAS
                     LIKHW"
ORIGIN
        1 taaattgtaa gcgttaatat tttgttaaaa ttcgcgttaa atttttgtta aatcagctca
       61 ttttttaacc aataggccga aatcggcaaa atcccttata aatcaaaaga atagaccgag
      121 atagggttga gtgttgttcc agtttggaac aagagtccac tattaaagaa cgtggactcc
      181 aacgtcaaag gnnnnnnnnn nnnnnnnnnn nnnnnnnnnn nnnnnnnnnn nnnnnnnnnn
      241 tnnnnnnnnn nnnnnnnnnn nnnnnnnnnn nnnnnnnnnn nnnnnnnnnn nnnnnnnnnn
      301 nnnnnnnnnn nnnnnnnnnn nnnnnnnnnn nngnnnnnnn nnnnnnnnnn nnnnnnnnnn
      361 nnnnnnnnnn nnnnnnnnnn nnnnnnnnnn nnnnnnnnnn nnnnnnnnnn nnnnnnnnnn
      421 nnnnnnnnnn nnnnnnnnnn nnnnnnnnnn nnnnnnnccc attcgccatt caggctgcgc
      481 aactgttggg aagggcgatc ggtgcgggcc tcttcgctat tacgccagct ggcgaaaggg
      541 ggatgtgctg caaggcgatt aagttgggta acgccagggt tttcccagtc acgacgttgt
      601 aaaacgacgg ccagtgagcg cgcgtaatac gactcactat agggcgaatt ggggcgcgcc
      661 attctagtgg atccacggta ccttaaccct agaaagatag tctgcgtaaa attgacgcat
      721 gcattcttga aatattgctc tctctttcta aatagcgcga atccgtcgct gtgcatttag
      781 gacatctcag tcgccgcttg gagctcccgt gaggcgtgct tgtcaatgcg gtaagtgtca
      841 ctgattttga actataacga ccgcgtgagt caaaatgacg catgattatc ttttacgtga
      901 cttttaagat ttaactcata cgataattat attgttattt catgttctac ttacgtgata
      961 acttattata tatatatttt cttgttatag atatcaacta gaatgctagc tcgcgacacc
     1021 taggatgttt aaacacgaat tcctagaatc ccaaaacaaa ctggttattg tggtaggtca
     1081 tttgtttggc agaaagaaaa ctcgagaaat ttctctggcc gttattcgtt attctctctt
     1141 ttctttttgg gtctctccct ctctgcacta atgctctctc actctgtcac acagtaaacg
     1201 gcatactgct ctcgttggtt cgagagagcg cgcctcgaat gttcgcgaaa agagcgccgg
     1261 agtataaata gaggcgcttc gtctacggag cgacaattca attcaaacaa gcaaagtgaa
     1321 cacgtcgcta agcgaaagct aagcaaataa acaagcgcag ctgaacaagc taaacaatct
     1381 gcagtaaagt gcaagttaaa gtgaatcaat taaaagtaac cagcaaccaa gtaaatcaac
     1441 tgcaactact gaaatctgcc aagaagtaat tattgaatac aagaagagaa ctctgaatag
     1501 ggcccatgac gtccaccatg gtgagcaagg gcgaggagct gttcaccggg gtggtgccca
     1561 tcctggtcga gctggacggc gacgtaaacg gccacaagtt cagcgtgtcc ggcgagggcg
     1621 agggcgatgc cacctacggc aagctgaccc tgaagttcat ctgcaccacc ggcaagctgc
     1681 ccgtgccctg gcccaccctc gtgaccaccc tgacctacgg cgtgcagtgc ttcagccgct
     1741 accccgacca catgaagcag cacgacttct tcaagtccgc catgcccgaa ggctacgtcc
     1801 aggagcgcac catcttcttc aaggacgacg gcaactacaa gacccgcgcc gaggtgaagt
     1861 tcgagggcga caccctggtg aaccgcatcg agctgaaggg catcgacttc aaggaggacg
     1921 gcaacatcct ggggcacaag ctggagtaca actacaacag ccacaacgtc tatatcatgg
     1981 ccgacaagca gaagaacggc atcaaggtga acttcaagat ccgccacaac atcgaggacg
     2041 gcagcgtgca gctcgccgac cactaccagc agaacacccc catcggcgac ggccccgtgc
     2101 tgctgcccga caaccactac ctgagcaccc agtccgccct gagcaaagac cccaacgaga
     2161 agcgcgatca catggtcctg ctggagttcg tgaccgccgc cgggatcact ctcggcatgg
     2221 acgagctgta caagtaatcc ggagggtcta gagatcgaga cgtagaggnn nnnnnnnnnn
     2281 nnnnnngagt tgtggccggc ccttgtgact gggaaaaccc tggcgtaaat aaaatacgaa
     2341 atgactagtt aaaagttttg ttactttata gaagaaattt tgagtttttg ttttttttta
     2401 ataaataaat aaacataaat aaattgtttg ttgaatttat tattagtatg taagtgtaaa
     2461 tataataaaa cttaatatct attcaaatta ataaataaac ctcgatatac agaccgataa
     2521 aacacatgcg tcaattttac gcatgattat ctttaacgta cgtcacaata tgattatctt
     2581 tctagggtta atctagtata cgcgtatgcg gccgcttaat taatccagct tttgttccct
     2641 ttagtgaggg ttaattgcgc gcttggcgta atcatggtca tagctgtttc ctgtgtgaaa
     2701 ttgttatccg ctcacaattc cacacaacat acgagccgga agcataaagt gtaaagcctg
     2761 gggtgcctaa tgagtgagct aactcacatt aattgcgttg cgctcactgc ccgctttcca
     2821 gtcgggaaac ctgtcgtgcc agctgcatta atgaatcggc caacgcgcgg ggagaggcgg
     2881 tttgcgtatt gggcgctctt ccgcttcctc gctcactgac tcgctgcgct cggtcgttcg
     2941 gctgcggcga gcggtatcag ctcactcaaa ggcggtaata cggttatcca cagaatcagg
     3001 ggataacgca ggaaagaaca tgtgagcaaa aggccagcaa aaggccagga accgtaaaaa
     3061 ggccgcgttg ctggcgtttt tccataggct ccgcccccct gacgagcatc acaaaaatcg
     3121 acgctcaagt cagaggtggc gaaacccgac aggactataa agataccagg cgtttccccc
     3181 tggaagctcc ctcgtgcgct ctcctgttcc gaccctgccg cttaccggat acctgtccgc
     3241 ctttctccct tcgggaagcg tggcgctttc tcatagctca cgctgtaggt atctcagttc
     3301 ggtgtaggtc gttcgctcca agctgggctg tgtgcacgaa ccccccgttc agcccgaccg
     3361 ctgcgcctta tccggtaact atcgtcttga gtccaacccg gtaagacacg acttatcgcc
     3421 actggcagca gccactggta acaggattag cagagcgagg tatgtaggcg gtgctacaga
     3481 gttcttgaag tggtggccta actacggcta cactagaagg acagtatttg gtatctgcgc
     3541 tctgctgaag ccagttacct tcggaaaaag agttggtagc tcttgatccg gcaaacaaac
     3601 caccgctggt agcggtggtt tttttgtttg caagcagcag attacgcgca gaaaaaaagg
     3661 atctcaagaa gatcctttga tcttttctac ggggtctgac gctcagtgga acgaaaactc
     3721 acgttaaggg attttggtca tgagattatc aaaaaggatc ttcacctaga tccttttaaa
     3781 ttaaaaatga agttttaaat caatctaaag tatatatgag taaacttggt ctgacagtta
     3841 ccaatgctta atcagtgagg cacctatctc agcgatctgt ctatttcgtt catccatagt
     3901 tgcctgactc cccgtcgtgt agataactac gatacgggag ggcttaccat ctggccccag
     3961 tgctgcaatg ataccgcgag acccacgctc accggctcca gatttatcag caataaacca
     4021 gccagccgga agggccgagc gcagaagtgg tcctgcaact ttatccgcct ccatccagtc
     4081 tattaattgt tgccgggaag ctagagtaag tagttcgcca gttaatagtt tgcgcaacgt
     4141 tgttgccatt gctacaggca tcgtggtgtc acgctcgtcg tttggtatgg cttcattcag
     4201 ctccggttcc caacgatcaa ggcgagttac atgatccccc atgttgtgca aaaaagcggt
     4261 tagctccttc ggtcctccga tcgttgtcag aagtaagttg gccgcagtgt tatcactcat
     4321 ggttatggca gcactgcata attctcttac tgtcatgcca tccgtaagat gcttttctgt
     4381 gactggtgag tactcaacca agtcattctg agaatagtgt atgcggcgac cgagttgctc
     4441 ttgcccggcg tcaatacggg ataataccgc gccacatagc agaactttaa aagtgctcat
     4501 cattggaaaa cgttcttcgg ggcgaaaact ctcaaggatc ttaccgctgt tgagatccag
     4561 ttcgatgtaa cccactcgtg cacccaactg atcttcagca tcttttactt tcaccagcgt
     4621 ttctgggtga gcaaaaacag gaaggcaaaa tgccgcaaaa aagggaataa gggcgacacg
     4681 gaaatgttga atactcatac tcttcctttt tcaatattat tgaagcattt atcagggtta
     4741 ttgtctcatg agcggataca tatttgaatg tatttagaaa aataaacaaa taggggttcc
     4801 gcgcacattt ccccgaaaag tgccacc
//
